Addgene plasmid #56400: mPapaya1-Actin-C-18
Purpose: Localization: Actin, Excitation: 530, Emission: 541
Depositing lab: Michael Davidson. Publication: An engineered monomeric Zoanthus sp. yellow fluorescent protein. Hoi H, Howe ES, Ding Y, Zhang W, Baird MA, Sell BR, Allen JR, Davidson MW, Campbell RE. Chem Biol. 2013 Oct 24;20(10):1296-304. doi: 10.1016/j.chembiol.2013.08.008. Epub 2013 Oct 3. PubMed 24094838.
Backbone
  Vector backbone: mPapaya1-C1
  Backbone size w/o insert (bp): 4750
  Vector type: Mammalian Expression
  Selectable markers: Neomycin (select with G418)
Growth in bacteria
  Bacterial resistance: Kanamycin, 50 μg/mL
  Growth temperature: 37°C
  Growth strain: DH5alpha
  Copy number: High Copy
Gene/Insert
  Gene/Insert name: Actin (alt name: NM_001101.3)
  Species: H. sapiens (human)
  Entrez Gene: ACTB (a.k.a. BKRNS, BNS, BRWS1, CSMH, DDS1, PS1TP5BP1, THC8)
  Promoter: CMV
  Tag / fusion protein: mPapaya1 (N terminal on backbone)
  Cloning method: Unknown
  Sequencing primers: 5′ CMV-F; 3′ SV40pA-R
Terms and licenses: Academic/Nonprofit Terms; Industry Terms: Not Available to Industry
Depositor comments: . Excitation = 530; Emission = 541
How to cite: mPapaya1-Actin-C-18 was a gift from Michael Davidson (Addgene plasmid # 56400 ; http://n2t.net/addgene:56400 ; RRID:Addgene_56400)
