[The description below was written by a language model from this plasmid's Addgene catalogue record.]
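Description:
mPapaya1-Actin-C-18 is a mammalian expression plasmid built on the mPapaya1-C1 backbone (about 4.75 kb without the insert), a C1-style fusion vector in which the fluorescent protein coding sequence sits upstream of the cloning site. It is maintained in E. coli as a high-copy plasmid under kanamycin selection, and it carries a neomycin resistance marker that allows G418 selection of transfected mammalian cells. No feature table accompanies the record, so the origin of replication and the exact arrangement of the resistance cassette are not stated. The use of an SV40 polyA reverse sequencing primer suggests an SV40 polyadenylation signal lies downstream of the insert.

The payload is human beta-actin (ACTB) expressed from the CMV promoter as a fusion with mPapaya1 attached to its N terminus. mPapaya1 is an engineered monomeric yellow fluorescent protein derived from a Zoanthus species protein, with recorded excitation and emission maxima of 530 nm and 541 nm. The "C-18" in the name probably denotes the C1-type fusion orientation and an 18-residue linker between the fluorescent protein and actin, but the record does not confirm this, and the cloning method is listed as unknown.

The stated purpose is actin localization. When expressed in mammalian cells, the tagged actin is intended to incorporate into the actin cytoskeleton so that filamentous structures can be seen by fluorescence microscopy in the yellow channel. Fusions of this kind are also used to show that a new fluorescent protein behaves properly as a monomeric tag on a protein sensitive to oligomerization.
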