>Addgene plasmid #56400 | mPapaya1-Actin-C-18 | depositor partial sequence | sequence record 87294 | insert sequence
ACGTCAGATCCGCTAGCGCTACCGGTCGCCACCATGGTGAGCAAGGGCGAGGGGCAATCGAAGCATGGAC
TAAAGGAGGAGATGACGGTGAAGTACCACATGGAAGGTTGCGTTAATGGTCACAAATTTGTCATTACTGG
AGAGGGCATTGGAAACCCTTTTAAGGGTAAGCAAACCGCAAATTTGTGTGTGATAGAAGGAGGCCCGCTG
CCGTTCTCGGAGGACATTTTAAGTCCGGGTTTTAAATATGGTGACCGGATTTTCACAGAGTACCCACAGG
ATATTGTAGATTACTTCAAGAACTCATGTCCAGCGGGCTATACGTGGGAAAGGAGCTACCTCTTTGAGGA
CGGAGCGGTCTGTCGATGCAACGTGGACATAACAGTCTCTGAAAAGGAGAACTGCATCTATCACAAAAGT
ATCTTCAGAGGGGTGAATTTTCCCGCCGACGGCCCCGTAATGAAGAAAATGACCACTAATTGGGAAGCTA
GTACCGAGAAAATTGTGCCTGTTCCAAAGCAAGGGATATTAAAGGGAAAGGTCAAAATGTGCCTGTTGCT
GAAGGATGGCGGTCGTTATCATTGCCAGTTTGATACGGTATATAAAGCTAAATCAGTGCCCTCCAAGATG
CCAGAATGGCATTTTATACAGCATAAGCTCCTTAGGGAGGACCGCTCTGATGCTAAAAACCAGAAATGGC
AATTAACAGAACATGCAATCGCAGGCATGGACGAGCTGTACAAGTCCGGACTCAGATCTGGCAGCGGTGG
AGGCAGCGCATCCGGCGGAAGCGGAAGCGATGATGATATCGCCGCGCTCGTCGTCGACAACGGCTCCGGC
ATGTGCAAGGCCGGCTTCGCGGGCGACGATGCCCCCCGGGCCGTCTTCCCCTCCATCGTGGGGCGCCCCA
GGCACCAGGGCGTGATGGTGGGCATGGGTCAGAAGGATTCCTATGTGGGCGACGAGGCCCAGAGCAAGAG
AGGCATCCTCACCCTGAAGTACCCCATCGAGCACGGCATCGTCACCAACTGGGACGACATGGAGAAAATC
TGGCACCACACCTTCTACAATGAGCTGCGTGTGGCTCCCGAGGAGCACCCCGTGCTGCTGACCGAGGCCC
CCCTGAACCCCAAGGCCAACCGCGAGAAGATGACCCAGATCATGTTTGAGACCTTCAACACCCCAGCCAT
GTACGTTGCTATCCAGGCTGTGCTATCCCTGTACGCCTCTGGCCGTACCACTGGCATCGTGATGGACTCC
GGTGACGGGGTCACCCACACTGTGCCCATCTACGAGGGGTATGCCCTCCCCCATGCCATCCTGCGTCTGG
ACCTGGCTGGCCGGGACCTGACTGACTACCTCATGAAGATCCTCACCGAGCGCGGCTACAGCTTCACCAC
CACGGCCGAGCGGGAAATCGTGCGTGACATTAAGGAGAAGCTGTGCTACGTCGCCCTGGACTTCGAGCAA
GAGATGGCCACGGCTGCTTCCAGCTCCTCCCTGGAGAAGAGCTACGAGCTGCCTGACGGCCAGGTCATCA
CCATTGGCAATGAGCGGTTCCGCTGCCCTGAGGCACTCTTCCAGCCTTCCTTCCTGGGCATGGAGTCCTG
TGGCATCCACGAAACTACCTTCAACTCCATCATGAAGTGTGACGTGGACATCCGCAAAGACCTGTACGCC
AACACAGTGCTGTCTGGCGGCACCACCATGTACCCTGGCATTGCCGACAGGATGCAGAAGGAGATCACTG
CCCTGGCACCCAGCACAATGAAGATCAAGATCATTGCTCCTCCTGAGCGCAAGTACTCCGTGTGGATCGG
CGGCTCCATCCTGGCCTCGCTGTCCACCTTCCAGCAGATGTGGATCAGCAAGCAGGAGTATGACGAGTCC
GGCCCCTCCATCGTCCACCGCAAATGCTTCTAGGGATCCACCGGATCTAGATAACTGATCATAATCAGCC
ATACCACATTGTAGAG
