>Addgene plasmid #56400 | mPapaya1-Actin-C-18 | addgene partial sequence | sequence record 126111 | mCherry-F2 5'-tggcatggacgagctgtac-3'
CAGCGCATCCGGCGGAAGCGGAAGCGATGATGATATCGCCGCGCTCGTCGTCGACAACGGCTCCGGCATG
TGCAAGGCCGGCTTCGCGGGCGACGATGCCCCCCGGGCCGTCTTCCCCTCCATCGTGGGGCGCCCCAGGC
ACCAGGGCGTGATGGTGGGCATGGGTCAGAAGGATTCCTATGTGGGCGACGAGGCCCAGAGCAAGAGAGG
CATCCTCACCCTGAAGTACCCCATCGAGCACGGCATCGTCACCAACTGGGACGACATGGAGAAAATCTGG
CACCACACCTTCTACAATGAGCTGCGTGTGGCTCCCGAGGAGCACCCCGTGCTGCTGACCGAGGCCCCCC
TGAACCCCAAGGCCAACCGCGAGAAGATGACCCAGATCATGTTTGAGACCTTCAACACCCCAGCCATGTA
CGTTGCTATCCAGGCTGTGCTATCCCTGTACGCCTCTGGCCGTACCACTGGCATCGTGATGGACTCCGGT
GACGGGGTCACCCACACTGTGCCCATCTACGAGGGGTATGCCCTCCCCCATGCCATCCTGCGTCTGGACC
TGGCTGGCCGGGACCTGACTGACTACCTCATGAAGATCCTCACCGAGCGCGGCTACAGCTTCACCACCAC
GGCCGAGCGGGAAATCGTGCGTGACATTAAGGAGAAGCTGTGCTACGTCGCCCTGGACTTCGAGCAAGAG
ATGGCCACGGCTGCTTCCAGCTCCTCCCTGGAGAAGAGCTACGAGCTGCCTGACGGCCAGGTCATCACCA
TTGGCAATGAGCGGTTCCGCTGCCCTGAGGCACTCTTCCAGCCTTCCTTCCTGGGCATGGAGTCCTGTGG
CATCCACGAAACTACCTTTCAACTCCATCATGA
